>Addgene plasmid #82027 | pSB3 | addgene full sequence | sequence record 175680 | Addgene NGS Result
GTTTCGGAAATGGATCGCGTCACGCAACAGAACGCATCGCTGGTGCAGGAATCAGCTGCCGCCGCCGCTG
CGCTGGAAGAACAGGCGAGTCGTTTAACGCAAGCAGTTTCCGCGTTCCGTCTGGCAGCCAGCCCACTCAC
CAATAAACCGCAAACACCATCCCGTCCTGCCAGTGAGCAACCACCGGCTCAGCCACGACTGCGAATTGCT
GAACAAGATCCAAACTGGGAAACATTTTGAGGATCCGCGGATAAATAAGTAACGATCCGGTCCAGTAATG
ACCTCAGAACTCCATCTGGATTTGTTCAGAACGCTCGGTTGCCGCCGGGCGTTTTTTATTGGTGAGAATC
GCAGCAACTTGTCGCGCCAATCGAGCCATGTCGTCGTCAACGACCCCCCATTCAAGAACAGCAAGCAGCA
TTGAGAACTTTGGAATCCAGTCCCTCTTCCACCTGCTGACCGGATCAGCAGTCCCCGGAACATCGTAGCT
GACGCCTTCGCGTTGCTCAGTTGTCCAACCCCGGAAACGGGAAAAAGCAAGTTTTCCCCGCTCCCGGCGT
TTCAATAACTGAAAACCATACTATTTCACAGTTTAAATCACATTAAACGACAGTAATCCCCGTTGATTTG
TGCGCCAACACAGATCCGTCGACCGGGTCGAATTTGCTTTCGAATTTCTGCCATTCATCCGCTTATTATC
ACTTATTCAGGCGTAGCAACCAGGCGTTTAAGGGCACCAATAACTGCCTTAAAAAAATTACGCCCCGCCC
TGCCACTCATCGCAGTACTGTTGTAATTCATTAAGCATTCTGCCGACATGGAAGCCATCACAAACGGCAT
GATGAACCTGAATCGCCAGCGGCATCAGCACCTTGTCGCCTTGCGTATAATATTTGCCCATGGTGAAAAC
GGGGGCGAAGAAGTTGTCCATATTGGCCACGTTTAAATCAAAACTGGTGAAACTCACCCAGGGATTGGCT
GAGACGAAAAACATATTCTCAATAAACCCTTTAGGGAAATAGGCCAGGTTTTCACCGTAACACGCCACAT
CTTGCGAATATATGTGTAGAAACTGCCGGAAATCGTCGTGGTATTCACTCCAGAGCGATGAAAACGTTTC
AGTTTGCTCATGGAAAACGGTGTAACAAGGGTGAACACTATCCCATATCACCAGCTCACCGTCTTTCATT
GCCATACGGAATTCCGGATGAGCATTCATCAGGCGGGCAAGAATGTGAATAAAGGCCGGATAAAACTTGT
GCTTATTTTTCTTTACGGTCTTTAAAAAGGCCGTAATATCCAGCTGAACGGTCTGGTTATAGGTACATTG
AGCAACTGACTGAAATGCCTCAAAATGTTCTTTACGATGCCATTGGGATATATCAACGGTGGTATATCCA
GTGATTTTTTTCTCCATTTTAGCTTCCTTAGCTCCTGAAAATCTCGATAACTCAAAAAATACGCCCGGTA
GTGATCTTATTTCATTATGGTGAAAGTTGGAACCTCTTACGTGCCGATCAACGTCTCATTTTCGCCAAAA
GTTGGCCCAGGGCTTCCCGGTATCAACAGGGACACCAGGATTTATTTATTCTGCGAAGTGATCTTCCGTC
ACAGGTATTTATTCGGCGCAAAGTGCGTCGGGTGATGCTGCCAACTTACTGATTTAGTGTATGATGGTGT
TTTTGAGGTGCTCCAGTGGCTTCTGTTTCTATCAGCTGTCCCTCCTGTTCAGCTACTGACGGGGTGGTGC
GTAACGGCAAAAGCACCGCCGGACATCAGCGCTAGCGGAGTGTATACTGGCTTACTATGTTGGCACTGAT
GAGGGTGTCAGTGAAGTGCTTCATGTGGCAGGAGAAAAAAGGCTGCACCGGTGCGTCAGCAGAATATGTG
ATACAGGATATATTCCGCTTCCTCGCTCACTGACTCGCTACGCTCGGTCGTTCGACTGCGGCGAGCGGAA
ATGGCTTACGAACGGGGCGGAGATTTCCTGGAAGATGCCAGGAAGATACTTAACAGGGAAGTGAGAGGGC
CGCGGCAAAGCCGTTTTTCCATAGGCTCCGCCCCCCTGACAAGCATCACGAAATCTGACGCTCAAATCAG
TGGTGGCGAAACCCGACAGGACTATAAAGATACCAGGCGTTTCCCCCTGGCGGCTCCCTCGTGCGCTCTC
CTGTTCCTGCCTTTCGGTTTACCGGTGTCATTCCGCTGTTATGGCCGCGTTTGTCTCATTCCACGCCTGA
CACTCAGTTCCGGGTAGGCAGTTCGCTCCAAGCTGGACTGTATGCACGAACCCCCCGTTCAGTCCGACCG
CTGCGCCTTATCCGGTAACTATCGTCTTGAGTCCAACCCGGAAAGACATGCAAAAGCACCACTGGCAGCA
GCCACTGGTAATTGATTTAGAGGAGTTAGTCTTGAAGTCATGCGCCGGTTAAGGCTAAACTGAAAGGACA
AGTTTTGGTGACTGCGCTCCTCCAAGCCAGTTACCTCGGTTCAAAGAGTTGGTAGCTCAGAGAACCTTCG
AAAAACCGCCCTGCAAGGCGGTTTTTTCGTTTTCAGAGCAAGAGATTACGCGCAGACCAAAACGATCTCA
AGAAGATCATCTTATTAATCAGATAAAATATTTCTAGATTTCAGTGCAATTTATCTCTTCAAATGTAGCA
CCTGAAGTCAGCCCCATACGATATAAGTTGTAATTCTCATGTTTGACAGCTTATCATCGATCCCGCAAGA
GGCCCGGCAGTACCGGCATAACCAAGCCTATGCCTACAGCATCCAGGGTGACGGTGCCGAGGATGACGAT
GAGCGCATTGTTAGATTTCATACACGGTGCCTGACTGCGTTAGCAATTTAACTGTGATAAACTACCGCAT
TAAAGCTTCTTGCGAAACAGCTCTCGACCAGGTTTATACTGGTCGTGCAGATGAAAGCAGTTTTTGCCGA
GGTCGATTCCGACCAGCGCCATATCGCTCATAGTGATGGTCTCCGAATTATAAACACCCTGCGAAAGCGT
AGCCTACGCAGGGTGTCGGGTGCTCATCCCATTACCCGTTTTCCCATCTCTTAACTTAAGGGGGGAACGG
TGTCCTGTCTTTCATGGGGCTCGTTCACTGCTAACTTACCTGCTTCCCTGTCTGTCAATTCTCTCTATCC
TGCGATCCCGCGAAGAACCAAAAAAGCTCGACAGAGGGCGCGGTCATTTTAGGTCGGGCGGATCGGCGCC
GCCGGCTCGGCTGGTGTGCCGCACAGCACCGCCTACGTGAGCTGCCAGTTGATGAACTTCCCCCGTTGCC
AGCTAGGGCGCAAGCGGGCTGTATAAGATCACTGCCCATCACATTGATCGGCTCGGATTTTTTCTCAATC
CGTAAACAGGTCAAACATCAGTTGCCGCAACCAAATATTGGCTAGGTCCTTGTGGTACTTCGCATGCCAG
AACATGTTGATGGCTATTTCAGGCAAGACGACTGGGTGCGGCAAGGCGCTTAGGCCGAAGGGCTCCACAC
AGCAGTCGGCTAAACGTATCGGCACAGTGGCGAGCAGATCGGTGCGCTGGAGGATGTGGCCAACGGCGGC
GAAGTGCGGCACTTCCAGACGGATGTCGCGCCGGATGCCGACCCGTGTCATGTACGTGTCCACCTCGCCG
TGGCCGGTGCCAGCGGCGATGACACGCACGTGGCCGTAGGAACAGAAGCGCTCCAGAGTCAGGGGTTCGC
GGGTGACTGGATGGTCCTTGCGACATAGGCACACGTAGTGATTCTGGAGCAGCCGGCGCTGAAAGAAGCC
AGTTTGCAGATTGGGAAGCAGGCCCACGGCCAAGTCCACGGTTCCGTTCTGCAAGGCCTGCATCAGGCTC
ATCGAACTGTCGCGCACCGTACTGATCACGCAATTGGGGGCCTGGTGAGCCAGCACATCCATCAGCCGCG
GCATGAAGTAGATCTCGCCAATGTCGGTCATGGCCAGGGTGAAGGTACGCTCGCTGGTCAGCGGATCGAA
GCTTTCATGGTGCTGTAGGGCGTTGCGCAGTGCGTGCATGGCCGAAGTGACGGGCTCGGCCAGATGCGCG
GCATAGGGTGTGGGTTCCATTCCCTGATGTGTGCGCACGAAGAGTGGGTCCTGTAGCGAGGTGCGCAGGC
GTTTCAGCGCATTGCTCACGGCAGGCTGGGTCAGGCCCAGGTTCTCCGCAGTGATAGAGACGCGTCTGTC
GACCAGCAACTGGTTGAACACCACCAGCAGGTTTAAATCCAGGTCACGCAGTTCCATGGGGCCTCGCTTG
GGTTATTGCTGGTGCCCGGCCGGGCGCAATATTCATGTTGATGATTTATTATATATCGAGTGGTGTATTT
ATCAATATTGTTTGCTCCGTTATCGTTATTAACAAGTCATCAATAATGCCATAAGGAGTACCATATGCAT
GATATCTGCAGCGGCCGCATGTTTAAAAAACTTCACATGAAGATTGCTGTTTTTGTTTCGATTATGTTAA
TCATCACAGTTGTTCTCTTAATGCTGTCTTCTTATTTGACGCTAAAACCGATGATTACAGAGGATGGGAA
AAATACAACTCAAAACGTGACGCAGTCACTTGAACAAAATATTGAATTGCAATTAAAGAGTTATGCCATT
TCGTTATCAAGATTGGCTAATGGGGAATTAACGCATACATTTGTAACGAAACCAAGTAAAGAAGCTTCTC
GGCTGTTTCACGATGACATTAAGCAAATCAAAGACAACGATGATTATGTTGCGATGGCTTACATAGGCAC
CGCAAAAAAAGAAATGTTTACATATCCAAAAGCGGATTTCGCTGAGGATTACGATCCAACATCAAGACCA
TGGTATAAGCTTGCAGCTGAAACCCCGGATCAAGTTGTTTGGACGGAACCTTATAAAGATGTCGTGACAG
GAGACATGATTGTTACTGCATCGAAAGCGATCTTAGACAGGCAAAAAGTGATAGGGGTTGCCAGCTATGA
CTTGAAACTCTCTGCTATCCAGAGTATGGTCAATAAACAAAAGGTGCCTTACAAAGGATTTGCCTTTTTA
GCTGATGCGAGCGGCAATCTTTTAGCCCATCCGTCAAATCAAGGAAAAAATATATCAAAGGATCAAACAC
TGCAAACCATCGCATCCGAGAAAAAAGGGATACAAGATGTGAATGGGAAAATGGTTGTGTACCAAACGAT
TGGCGAGACAGGCTGGAAGGTCGGAACGCAATTTGATACCGATCAATTAATGTGGATTTCAGATAAAATG
AATCGGGCCAATCTTTGGATATCATTGATTGCGCTTATCATAACAATTATTCTCAGCTACTTCCTGGCCA
AAACGATAACCGGTCCGATACAGCAGCTGATCGTAAAAACGAAAGCTGTTTCCGCAGGCGATTTAACAGT
GCGCGCGGAATCAAAATCTAAGGATGAAGTCGGTATTTTAACAAGAGATTTCAATCTGATGGTTGAAAAT
ATGAAGGAAATGGTTGAGCATGTCCGCGAAGGTTCAGATGCCATCTATGCCGGTACCCGTGAAATTGCGG
CGGGCAACACCGATCTTTCCTCCCGTACTGAACAGCAGGCATCCGCGCTGGAAGAAACTGCCGCCAGCAT
GGAGCAGCTCACCGCGACAGTGAAGCAAAACGCCGATAACGCCCGCCAGGCCTCGCAACTGGCGCAAAGT
GCCTCCGACACCGCCCAGCACGGCGGCAAAGTGGTGGATGGCGTAGTGAAAACGATGCATGAGATCGCCG
ATAGTTCGAAGAAAATTGCCGACATTATCAGCGTTATCGACGGTATTGCCTTCCAGACTAATATCCTCGC
GCTGAATGCCGCGGTTGAAGCCGCGCGTGCGGGTGAACAGGGCCGTGGTTTTGCCGTGGTGGCGGGTGAA
GTGCGTAATCTTGCCAGTCGCAGCGCCCAGGCGGCAAAAGAGATCAAAGCCCTCATTGAAGACTCCGTCT
CACGCGTTGATACCGGTTCGGTGCTGGTCGAAAGCGCCGGGGAAACAATGAACAATATCGTCAATGCTGT
CACTCGCGTGACTGACATTATGGGCGAGATTGCATCGGCATCGGATGAACAGAGCCGTGGCATCGATCAA
GTCGCATTGGCG
Features (pLannotate 1.2.2; 11 found; start..end, strand, type, name):
    305..339     +  terminator     lambda t0 terminator: minimal transcription terminator from phage lambda (Scholtissek and Grosse, 1987)
    332..460     -  CDS            C1 (fragment): RPC1_BPP22 - Experimental evidence at protein level: Swiss-Prot protein existence level 1. Binds to two promoters, P(RE) and Pa23 and activate transcription from these promoters. From Salmonella phage P22 (Bacteriophage P22).
    758..1417    -  CDS            CmR: chloramphenicol acetyltransferase; cat; confers resistance to chloramphenicol
   1418..1520    -  promoter       cat promoter: promoter of the E. coli cat gene encoding chloramphenicol acetyltransferase
   1641..1784    +  mobile_element IS1 (fragment): prokaryotic transposable element IS1
   1903..1958    -  rep_origin     RSF ori (fragment): Plasmids containing the RSF 1030 origin of replication can be propagated in E. coli cells that contain additional plasmids with compatible origins.
   2046..2591    -  rep_origin     p15A ori: Plasmids containing the medium-copy-number p15A origin of replication can be propagated in E. coli cells that contain a second plasmid with the ColE1 origin.
   2703..2721    +  promoter       tet promoter (fragment): E. coli promoter for tetracycline efflux protein gene
   2720..2821    -  CDS            TcR (fragment): tetracycline efflux protein; tet; confers resistance to tetracycline
   3358..4257    -  CDS            nahR: NAHR_PSEPU - Protein inferred from homology: Swiss-Prot protein existence level 3. Regulates the expression of the naphthalene (nahA-F) and salicylate (nahG-M) metabolism genes. From Pseudomonas putida (Arthrobacter siderocapsulatus).
   4429..9       +  CDS            mcpC (fragment) (across the origin): MCPC_BACSU - Also known as prg71. Experimental evidence at protein level: Swiss-Prot protein existence level 1. Chemotactic-signal transducers respond to changes in the concentration of attractants and repellents in the environment, transduce a signal from the outside to the inside of the cell, and facilitate sensory adaptation through the variation of the level of methylation. All amino acids serve as attractants in B.subtilis, they appear to cause an increase in the turnover methyl groups, leading to methylation of an unidentified acceptor, while repellents have been shown to cause a decreas
