[The description below was written by a language model from this plasmid's Addgene catalogue record and pLannotate feature annotations shown in this document.]
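Description:
pSB3 is a low-copy bacterial expression plasmid built on the pKG116 backbone that encodes a hybrid chemotaxis receptor. It is propagated in E. coli through a p15A origin of replication, which is compatible with ColE1-type plasmids and so allows co-maintenance with a second vector. Selection is by chloramphenicol, through a cat gene driven by its own promoter. The annotation also picks up backbone remnants that are unlikely to be functional: fragments of an IS1 element, an RSF origin, the tet promoter, the tetracycline resistance gene and a phage P22 C1 coding sequence. A lambda t0 terminator lies just downstream of the insert.

The insert, cloned between retained NdeI and BamHI sites, fuses residues 1–350 of the Bacillus subtilis chemoreceptor McpC to residues 267–553 of the E. coli chemoreceptor Tar. The N-terminal part of McpC is thereby joined to the C-terminal part of Tar, which in chemoreceptors of this family carries the cytoplasmic signalling and methylation-dependent adaptation functions. The feature table labels the whole open reading frame, which spans the numbering origin of the circular sequence, as an mcpC fragment and does not annotate the Tar segment separately. The promoter driving the hybrid is not annotated. However, a divergently oriented nahR gene, encoding the Pseudomonas putida regulator of the naphthalene and salicylate metabolism genes, sits upstream, which suggests NahR-dependent, salicylate-responsive expression; the record does not state this explicitly.

The sequenced record is slightly longer than the catalogue size, at 6,102 versus 6,078 bp. The plasmid was made for work on engineering hybrid bacterial chemoreceptors, presumably to test whether a foreign receptor's N-terminal region can be coupled to the E. coli chemotaxis pathway.
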