Addgene plasmid #82027: pSB3
Purpose: Hybrid McpC[1-350]-Tar[267-553] expression plasmid
Depositing lab: Victor Sourjik. Depositing organization: Max Planck Institute for Terrestrial Microbiology. Publication: Engineering Hybrid Chemotaxis Receptors in Bacteria. Bi S, Pollard AM, Yang Y, Jin F, Sourjik V. ACS Synth Biol. 2016 Jun 10. 10.1021/acssynbio.6b00053 PubMed 27285081.
Backbone
  Vector backbone: pKG116
  Backbone size w/o insert (bp): 4211
  Total vector size (bp): 6078
Growth in bacteria
  Bacterial resistance: Chloramphenicol, 25 μg/mL
  Growth temperature: 37°C
  Growth strain: DH5alpha
  Copy number: Low Copy
Gene/Insert
  Gene/Insert name: Encodes the hybrid receptor of E. coli chemoreceptor Tar and B. subtilis chemoreceptor McpC: McpC[1-350]-Tar[267-553]
  Species: E. coli, B. subtilis
  Insert size (bp): 1914
  Cloning method: Restriction Enzyme; 5′ cloning site NdeI (not destroyed); 3′ cloning site BamHI (not destroyed)
  Sequencing primers: 5′ CGGGCGCAATATTCATGTTG
Terms and licenses: Academic/Nonprofit Terms; Industry Terms: Not Available to Industry
How to cite: pSB3 was a gift from Victor Sourjik (Addgene plasmid # 82027 ; http://n2t.net/addgene:82027 ; RRID:Addgene_82027)
